Addgene plasmid #76509: FES gRNA (BRDN0001147807)
Purpose: 3rd generation lentiviral gRNA plasmid targeting human FES
Depositing lab: John Doench & David Root. Depositing organization: Broad Institute. Publication: Optimized sgRNA design to maximize activity and minimize off-target effects of CRISPR-Cas9. Doench JG, Fusi N, Sullender M, Hegde M, Vaimberg EW, Donovan KF, Smith I, Tothova Z, Wilen C, Orchard R, Virgin HW, Listgarten J, Root DE. Nat Biotechnol. 2016 Jan 18. doi: 10.1038/nbt.3437. PubMed 26780180.
Backbone
  Vector backbone: lentiGuide-Puro
  Backbone manufacturer: Zhang Lab (Addgene plasmid # 52963)
  Vector type: Mammalian Expression, Lentiviral, CRISPR
  Selectable markers: Puromycin
Growth in bacteria
  Bacterial resistance: Ampicillin, 100 μg/mL
  Growth temperature: 37°C
  Growth strain: DH5alpha
  Copy number: High Copy
Gene/Insert
  Gene/Insert name: FES (alt names: FES; NM_001143783.1)
  gRNA/shRNA sequence: GGCAGACAAGGACCGTGACA
  Species: H. sapiens (human)
  Entrez Gene: FES (a.k.a. FPS)
  Promoter: hU6
  Cloning method: Unknown
  Sequencing primers: 5′ U6-F; 3′ pS2-R
Terms and licenses: Academic/Nonprofit Terms; Industry Terms: Not Available to Industry
Depositor comments: The gRNA was designed to target the following Genbank reference sequence(s): NM_001143783.1,NM_001143784.1,NM_001143785.1,NM_002005.3. Note that this plasmid does NOT contain Cas9. It should be used in conjunction with lentiCas9-Blast (Addgene #52962) or otherwise with cell lines already expressing Cas9. Browse the full kinome gRNA library at http://www.addgene.org/pooled-library/broadgpp-human-kinome/ or visit http://www.broadinstitute.org/rnai/public/ for detailed protocols and information.
How to cite: FES gRNA (BRDN0001147807) was a gift from John Doench & David Root (Addgene plasmid # 76509 ; http://n2t.net/addgene:76509 ; RRID:Addgene_76509)
