[The description below was written by a language model from this plasmid's Addgene catalogue record and pLannotate feature annotations shown in this document.]
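Description:
FES gRNA (BRDN0001147807) is a third-generation lentiviral guide RNA plasmid built on the lentiGuide-Puro backbone and designed to target the human FES gene (also known as FPS), which encodes a kinase covered by a human kinome gRNA collection. It is maintained in E. coli as a high-copy plasmid through a ColE1/pUC-type origin with ampicillin resistance (β-lactamase). The backbone also carries an f1 origin, an SV40 origin and remnants of lac and phage-promoter cloning elements.

The lentiviral transfer cassette begins with an RSV promoter fused to a truncated HIV-1 5' LTR, which makes genomic RNA production Tat-independent. This is followed by the Ψ packaging signal, a partial gag sequence, the Rev response element for Rev-dependent nuclear export, and a cPPT/CTS. A self-inactivating ΔU3 3' LTR closes the cassette, so the integrated provirus lacks LTR promoter activity.

The cassette carries two expression units. A human U6 RNA polymerase III promoter drives the FES-specific spacer joined to the Streptococcus pyogenes Cas9 gRNA scaffold. An EF-1α core promoter with its intron A drives puromycin N-acetyltransferase, with a WPRE downstream to enhance expression, allowing puromycin selection of transduced mammalian cells.

The guide was designed against several FES reference transcripts. The plasmid does not encode Cas9, so it is meant to be packaged into lentivirus and delivered to cells that already express Cas9 or that receive a separate Cas9 vector, typically for knockout of FES. The cloning method is not recorded.
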