Features (pLannotate 1.2.2; 29 found; start..end, strand, type, name):
     14..80      +  CDS            small t antigen (fragment): SV40 (simian virus 40) small t antigen
    106..317     +  promoter       EF-1α core promoter: core promoter for human elongation factor EF-1α
    318..1256    +  intron         EF-1α intron A: intron upstream of the start codon of human EF-1α
   1278..1877    +  CDS            PuroR (fragment): puromycin N-acetyltransferase; pac from Streptomyces; confers resistance to puromycin
   1893..2481    +  misc_feature   WPRE: woodchuck hepatitis virus posttranscriptional regulatory element
   2532..2551    +  misc_feature   cPPT/CTS (fragment): central polypurine tract and central termination sequence of HIV-1
   2553..2786    +  LTR            3' LTR (ΔU3): self-inactivating 3' long terminal repeat (LTR) from HIV-1
   2864..2985    +  polyA_signal   SV40 poly(A) signal: SV40 polyadenylation signal
   3025..3160    +  rep_origin     SV40 ori: SV40 origin of replication
   3181..3199    -  promoter       T7 promoter: promoter for bacteriophage T7 RNA polymerase
   3207..3362    +  CDS            lacZα (fragment): LacZα fragment of β-galactosidase; lacZ fragment
   3367..3795    +  rep_origin     f1 ori (sequence partly withheld): f1 bacteriophage origin of replication; arrow indicates direction of (+) strand synthesis
   3848..3952    +  promoter       AmpR promoter: bla
   3953..4813    +  CDS            AmpR: β-lactamase; bla; confers resistance to ampicillin, carbenicillin, and related antibiotics
   4984..5572    +  rep_origin     ori: high-copy-number ColE1/pMB1/pBR322/pUC origin of replication
   5755..5847    +  CDS            lacI (fragment): lac repressor; lacI; The lac repressor binds to the lac operator to inhibit transcription in E. coli. This inhibition can be relieved by adding lactose or isopropyl-β-D-thiogalactopyranoside (IPTG).
   5860..5881    +  protein_bind   CAP binding site: CAP binding activates transcription in the presence of cAMP. E. coli catabolite activator protein
   5896..5926    +  promoter       lac promoter: promoter for the E. coli lac operon
   5934..5950    +  protein_bind   lac operator: The lac repressor binds to the lac operator to inhibit transcription in E. coli. This inhibition can be relieved by adding lactose or isopropyl-β-D-thiogalactopyranoside (IPTG). lac repressor encoded by lacI
   5995..6013    +  promoter       T3 promoter: promoter for bacteriophage T3 RNA polymerase
   6041..6267    +  promoter       RSV promoter: Rous sarcoma virus enhancer/promoter
   6268..6448    +  LTR            5' LTR (truncated): truncated 5' long terminal repeat (LTR) from HIV-1
   6495..6620    +  misc_feature   HIV-1 Ψ: packaging signal of human immunodeficiency virus type 1
   6604..6967    +  CDS            HIV-1 gag (fragment): gag protein from human immunodeficiency virus 1; gag
   7113..7346    +  misc_feature   RRE: The Rev response element (RRE) of HIV-1 allows for Rev-dependent mRNA export from the nucleus to the cytoplasm.
   7723..7749    +  CDS            Rev (fragment): human immunodeficiency virus 1 (HIV-1) Rev protein; rev; enhances nuclear export of unspliced and incompletely spliced viral mRNAs
   7753..7993    +  promoter       U6 promoter: RNA polymerase III promoter for human U6 snRNA
   8023..8098    +  misc_RNA       gRNA scaffold: guide RNA scaffold for the Streptococcus pyogenes CRISPR/Cas9 system
   8154..8271    +  misc_feature   cPPT/CTS: central polypurine tract and central termination sequence of HIV-1
>Addgene plasmid #76509 | FES gRNA (BRDN0001147807) | addgene full sequence | sequence record 185976 | Addgene Assembled Sequence
CCCGGGTGCAAAGATGGATAAAGTTTTAAACAGAGAGGAATCTTTGCAGCTAATGGACCTTCTAGGTCTT
GAAAGGAGTGGGAATTGGCTCCGGTGCCCGTCAGTGGGCAGAGCGCACATCGCCCACAGTCCCCGAGAAG
TTGGGGGGAGGGGTCGGCAATTGATCCGGTGCCTAGAGAAGGTGGCGCGGGGTAAACTGGGAAAGTGATG
TCGTGTACTGGCTCCGCCTTTTTCCCGAGGGTGGGGGAGAACCGTATATAAGTGCAGTAGTCGCCGTGAA
CGTTCTTTTTCGCAACGGGTTTGCCGCCAGAACACAGGTAAGTGCCGTGTGTGGTTCCCGCGGGCCTGGC
CTCTTTACGGGTTATGGCCCTTGCGTGCCTTGAATTACTTCCACCTGGCTGCAGTACGTGATTCTTGATC
CCGAGCTTCGGGTTGGAAGTGGGTGGGAGAGTTCGAGGCCTTGCGCTTAAGGAGCCCCTTCGCCTCGTGC
TTGAGTTGAGGCCTGGCCTGGGCGCTGGGGCCGCCGCGTGCGAATCTGGTGGCACCTTCGCGCCTGTCTC
GCTGCTTTCGATAAGTCTCTAGCCATTTAAAATTTTTGATGACCTGCTGCGACGCTTTTTTTCTGGCAAG
ATAGTCTTGTAAATGCGGGCCAAGATCTGCACACTGGTATTTCGGTTTTTGGGGCCGCGGGCGGCGACGG
GGCCCGTGCGTCCCAGCGCACATGTTCGGCGAGGCGGGGCCTGCGAGCGCGGCCACCGAGAATCGGACGG
GGGTAGTCTCAAGCTGGCCGGCCTGCTCTGGTGCCTGGCCTCGCGCCGCCGTGTATCGCCCCGCCCTGGG
CGGCAAGGCTGGCCCGGTCGGCACCAGTTGCGTGAGCGGAAAGATGGCCGCTTCCCGGCCCTGCTGCAGG
GAGCTCAAAATGGAGGACGCGGCGCTCGGGAGAGCGGGCGGGTGAGTCACCCACACAAAGGAAAAGGGCC
TTTCCGTCCTCAGCCGTCGCTTCATGTGACTCCACGGAGTACCGGGCGCCGTCCAGGCACCTCGATTAGT
TCTCGAGCTTTTGGAGTACGTCGTCTTTAGGTTGGGGGGAGGGGTTTTATGCGATGGAGTTTCCCCACAC
TGAGTGGGTGGAGACTGAAGTTAGGCCAGCTTGGCACTTGATGTAATTCTCCTTGGAATTTGCCCTTTTT
GAGTTTGGATCTTGGTTCATTCTCAAGCCTCAGACAGTGGTTCAAAGTTTTTTTCTTCCATTTCAGGTGT
CGTGACGTACGGCCACCATGACCGAGTACAAGCCCACGGTGCGCCTCGCCACCCGCGACGACGTCCCCAG
GGCCGTACGCACCCTCGCCGCCGCGTTCGCCGACTACCCCGCCACGCGCCACACCGTCGATCCGGACCGC
CACATCGAGCGGGTCACCGAGCTGCAAGAACTCTTCCTCACGCGCGTCGGGCTCGACATCGGCAAGGTGT
GGGTCGCGGACGACGGCGCCGCCGTGGCGGTCTGGACCACGCCGGAGAGCGTCGAAGCGGGGGCGGTGTT
CGCCGAGATCGGCCCGCGCATGGCCGAGTTGAGCGGTTCCCGGCTGGCCGCGCAGCAACAGATGGAAGGC
CTCCTGGCGCCGCACCGGCCCAAGGAGCCCGCGTGGTTCCTGGCCACCGTCGGAGTCTCGCCCGACCACC
AGGGCAAGGGTCTGGGCAGCGCCGTCGTGCTCCCCGGAGTGGAGGCGGCCGAGCGCGCCGGGGTGCCCGC
CTTCCTGGAGACCTCCGCGCCCCGCAACCTCCCCTTCTACGAGCGGCTCGGCTTCACCGTCACCGCCGAC
GTCGAGGTGCCCGAAGGACCGCGCACCTGGTGCATGACCCGCAAGCCCGGTGCCTGAACGCGTTAAGTCG
ACAATCAACCTCTGGATTACAAAATTTGTGAAAGATTGACTGGTATTCTTAACTATGTTGCTCCTTTTAC
GCTATGTGGATACGCTGCTTTAATGCCTTTGTATCATGCTATTGCTTCCCGTATGGCTTTCATTTTCTCC
TCCTTGTATAAATCCTGGTTGCTGTCTCTTTATGAGGAGTTGTGGCCCGTTGTCAGGCAACGTGGCGTGG
TGTGCACTGTGTTTGCTGACGCAACCCCCACTGGTTGGGGCATTGCCACCACCTGTCAGCTCCTTTCCGG
GACTTTCGCTTTCCCCCTCCCTATTGCCACGGCGGAACTCATCGCCGCCTGCCTTGCCCGCTGCTGGACA
GGGGCTCGGCTGTTGGGCACTGACAATTCCGTGGTGTTGTCGGGGAAATCATCGTCCTTTCCTTGGCTGC
TCGCCTGTGTTGCCACCTGGATTCTGCGCGGGACGTCCTTCTGCTACGTCCCTTCGGCCCTCAATCCAGC
GGACCTTCCTTCCCGCGGCCTGCTGCCGGCTCTGCGGCCTCTTCCGCGTCTTCGCCTTCGCCCTCAGACG
AGTCGGATCTCCCTTTGGGCCGCCTCCCCGCGTCGACTTTAAGACCAATGACTTACAAGGCAGCTGTAGA
TCTTAGCCACTTTTTAAAAGAAAAGGGGGGACTGGAAGGGCTAATTCACTCCCAACGAAGACAAGATCTG
CTTTTTGCTTGTACTGGGTCTCTCTGGTTAGACCAGATCTGAGCCTGGGAGCTCTCTGGCTAACTAGGGA
ACCCACTGCTTAAGCCTCAATAAAGCTTGCCTTGAGTGCTTCAAGTAGTGTGTGCCCGTCTGTTGTGTGA
CTCTGGTAACTAGAGATCCCTCAGACCCTTTTAGTCAGTGTGGAAAATCTCTAGCAGTACGTATAGTAGT
TCATGTCATCTTATTATTCAGTATTTATAACTTGCAAAGAAATGAATATCAGAGAGTGAGAGGAACTTGT
TTATTGCAGCTTATAATGGTTACAAATAAAGCAATAGCATCACAAATTTCACAAATAAAGCATTTTTTTC
ACTGCATTCTAGTTGTGGTTTGTCCAAACTCATCAATGTATCTTATCATGTCTGGCTCTAGCTATCCCGC
CCCTAACTCCGCCCATCCCGCCCCTAACTCCGCCCAGTTCCGCCCATTCTCCGCCCCATGGCTGACTAAT
TTTTTTTATTTATGCAGAGGCCGAGGCCGCCTCGGCCTCTGAGCTATTCCAGAAGTAGTGAGGAGGCTTT
TTTGGAGGCCTAGGGACGTACCCAATTCGCCCTATAGTGAGTCGTATTACGCGCGCTCACTGGCCGTCGT
TTTACAACGTCGTGACTGGGAAAACCCTGGCGTTACCCAACTTAATCGCCTTGCAGCACATCCCCCTTTC
GCCAGCTGGCGTAATAGCGAAGAGGCCCGCACCGATCGCCCTTCCCAACAGTTGCGCAGCCTGAATGGCG
AATGGG
[124 nt withheld, positions 3367-3490]
C
[91 nt withheld, positions 3492-3582]
A
[49 nt withheld, positions 3584-3632]
CCTTTGACGTTGGAGTCCACGTTCTTT
[37 nt withheld, positions 3660-3696]
ACCCTATCTCGGTCTATTCTTTTGATTTATAAGGGATTTTGCCGATTTCGGCCTATTGGTTAAAAAATGA
GCTGATTTAACAAAAATTTAACGCGAATTTTAACAAAATATTAACGCTTACAATTTAGGTGGCACTTTTC
GGGGAAATGTGCGCGGAACCCCTATTTGTTTATTTTTCTAAATACATTCAAATATGTATCCGCTCATGAG
ACAATAACCCTGATAAATGCTTCAATAATATTGAAAAAGGAAGAGTATGAGTATTCAACATTTCCGTGTC
GCCCTTATTCCCTTTTTTGCGGCATTTTGCCTTCCTGTTTTTGCTCACCCAGAAACGCTGGTGAAAGTAA
AAGATGCTGAAGATCAGTTGGGTGCACGAGTGGGTTACATCGAACTGGATCTCAACAGCGGTAAGATCCT
TGAGAGTTTTCGCCCCGAAGAACGTTTTCCAATGATGAGCACTTTTAAAGTTCTGCTATGTGGCGCGGTA
TTATCCCGTATTGACGCCGGGCAAGAGCAACTCGGTCGCCGCATACACTATTCTCAGAATGACTTGGTTG
AGTACTCACCAGTCACAGAAAAGCATCTTACGGATGGCATGACAGTAAGAGAATTATGCAGTGCTGCCAT
AACCATGAGTGATAACACTGCGGCCAACTTACTTCTGACAACGATCGGAGGACCGAAGGAGCTAACCGCT
TTTTTGCACAACATGGGGGATCATGTAACTCGCCTTGATCGTTGGGAACCGGAGCTGAATGAAGCCATAC
CAAACGACGAGCGTGACACCACGATGCCTGTAGCAATGGCAACAACGTTGCGCAAACTATTAACTGGCGA
ACTACTTACTCTAGCTTCCCGGCAACAATTAATAGACTGGATGGAGGCGGATAAAGTTGCAGGACCACTT
CTGCGCTCGGCCCTTCCGGCTGGCTGGTTTATTGCTGATAAATCTGGAGCCGGTGAGCGTGGGTCTCGCG
GTATCATTGCAGCACTGGGGCCAGATGGTAAGCCCTCCCGTATCGTAGTTATCTACACGACGGGGAGTCA
GGCAACTATGGATGAACGAAATAGACAGATCGCTGAGATAGGTGCCTCACTGATTAAGCATTGGTAACTG
TCAGACCAAGTTTACTCATATATACTTTAGATTGATTTAAAACTTCATTTTTAATTTAAAAGGATCTAGG
TGAAGATCCTTTTTGATAATCTCATGACCAAAATCCCTTAACGTGAGTTTTCGTTCCACTGAGCGTCAGA
CCCCGTAGAAAAGATCAAAGGATCTTCTTGAGATCCTTTTTTTCTGCGCGTAATCTGCTGCTTGCAAACA
AAAAAACCACCGCTACCAGCGGTGGTTTGTTTGCCGGATCAAGAGCTACCAACTCTTTTTCCGAAGGTAA
CTGGCTTCAGCAGAGCGCAGATACCAAATACTGTTCTTCTAGTGTAGCCGTAGTTAGGCCACCACTTCAA
GAACTCTGTAGCACCGCCTACATACCTCGCTCTGCTAATCCTGTTACCAGTGGCTGCTGCCAGTGGCGAT
AAGTCGTGTCTTACCGGGTTGGACTCAAGACGATAGTTACCGGATAAGGCGCAGCGGTCGGGCTGAACGG
GGGGTTCGTGCACACAGCCCAGCTTGGAGCGAACGACCTACACCGAACTGAGATACCTACAGCGTGAGCT
ATGAGAAAGCGCCACGCTTCCCGAAGGGAGAAAGGCGGACAGGTATCCGGTAAGCGGCAGGGTCGGAACA
GGAGAGCGCACGAGGGAGCTTCCAGGGGGAAACGCCTGGTATCTTTATAGTCCTGTCGGGTTTCGCCACC
TCTGACTTGAGCGTCGATTTTTGTGATGCTCGTCAGGGGGGCGGAGCCTATGGAAAAACGCCAGCAACGC
GGCCTTTTTACGGTTCCTGGCCTTTTGCTGGCCTTTTGCTCACATGTTCTTTCCTGCGTTATCCCCTGAT
TCTGTGGATAACCGTATTACCGCCTTTGAGTGAGCTGATACCGCTCGCCGCAGCCGAACGACCGAGCGCA
GCGAGTCAGTGAGCGAGGAAGCGGAAGAGCGCCCAATACGCAAACCGCCTCTCCCCGCGCGTTGGCCGAT
TCATTAATGCAGCTGGCACGACAGGTTTCCCGACTGGAAAGCGGGCAGTGAGCGCAACGCAATTAATGTG
AGTTAGCTCACTCATTAGGCACCCCAGGCTTTACACTTTATGCTTCCGGCTCGTATGTTGTGTGGAATTG
TGAGCGGATAACAATTTCACACAGGAAACAGCTATGACCATGATTACGCCAAGCGCGCAATTAACCCTCA
CTAAAGGGAACAAAAGCTGGAGCTGCAAGCTTAATGTAGTCTTATGCAATACTCTTGTAGTCTTGCAACA
TGGTAACGATGAGTTAGCAACATGCCTTACAAGGAGAGAAAAAGCACCGTGCATGCCGATTGGTGGAAGT
AAGGTGGTACGATCGTGCCTTATTAGGAAGGCAACAGACGGGTCTGACATGGATTGGACGAACCACTGAA
TTGCCGCATTGCAGAGATATTGTATTTAAGTGCCTAGCTCGATACATAAACGGGTCTCTCTGGTTAGACC
AGATCTGAGCCTGGGAGCTCTCTGGCTAACTAGGGAACCCACTGCTTAAGCCTCAATAAAGCTTGCCTTG
AGTGCTTCAAGTAGTGTGTGCCCGTCTGTTGTGTGACTCTGGTAACTAGAGATCCCTCAGACCCTTTTAG
TCAGTGTGGAAAATCTCTAGCAGTGGCGCCCGAACAGGGACTTGAAAGCGAAAGGGAAACCAGAGGAGCT
CTCTCGACGCAGGACTCGGCTTGCTGAAGCGCGCACGGCAAGAGGCGAGGGGCGGCGACTGGTGAGTACG
CCAAAAATTTTGACTAGCGGAGGCTAGAAGGAGAGAGATGGGTGCGAGAGCGTCAGTATTAAGCGGGGGA
GAATTAGATCGCGATGGGAAAAAATTCGGTTAAGGCCAGGGGGAAAGAAAAAATATAAATTAAAACATAT
AGTATGGGCAAGCAGGGAGCTAGAACGATTCGCAGTTAATCCTGGCCTGTTAGAAACATCAGAAGGCTGT
AGACAAATACTGGGACAGCTACAACCATCCCTTCAGACAGGATCAGAAGAACTTAGATCATTATATAATA
CAGTAGCAACCCTCTATTGTGTGCATCAAAGGATAGAGATAAAAGACACCAAGGAAGCTTTAGACAAGAT
AGAGGAAGAGCAAAACAAAAGTAAGACCACCGCACAGCAAGCGGCCGCTGATCTTCAGACCTGGAGGAGG
AGATATGAGGGACAATTGGAGAAGTGAATTATATAAATATAAAGTAGTAAAAATTGAACCATTAGGAGTA
GCACCCACCAAGGCAAAGAGAAGAGTGGTGCAGAGAGAAAAAAGAGCAGTGGGAATAGGAGCTTTGTTCC
TTGGGTTCTTGGGAGCAGCAGGAAGCACTATGGGCGCAGCGTCAATGACGCTGACGGTACAGGCCAGACA
ATTATTGTCTGGTATAGTGCAGCAGCAGAACAATTTGCTGAGGGCTATTGAGGCGCAACAGCATCTGTTG
CAACTCACAGTCTGGGGCATCAAGCAGCTCCAGGCAAGAATCCTGGCTGTGGAAAGATACCTAAAGGATC
AACAGCTCCTGGGGATTTGGGGTTGCTCTGGAAAACTCATTTGCACCACTGCTGTGCCTTGGAATGCTAG
TTGGAGTAATAAATCTCTGGAACAGATTTGGAATCACACGACCTGGATGGAGTGGGACAGAGAAATTAAC
AATTACACAAGCTTAATACACTCCTTAATTGAAGAATCGCAAAACCAGCAAGAAAAGAATGAACAAGAAT
TATTGGAATTAGATAAATGGGCAAGTTTGTGGAATTGGTTTAACATAACAAATTGGCTGTGGTATATAAA
ATTATTCATAATGATAGTAGGAGGCTTGGTAGGTTTAAGAATAGTTTTTGCTGTACTTTCTATAGTGAAT
AGAGTTAGGCAGGGATATTCACCATTATCGTTTCAGACCCACCTCCCAACCCCGAGGGGACCCAGAGAGG
GCCTATTTCCCATGATTCCTTCATATTTGCATATACGATACAAGGCTGTTAGAGAGATAATTAGAATTAA
TTTGACTGTAAACACAAAGATATTAGTACAAAATACGTGACGTAGAAAGTAATAATTTCTTGGGTAGTTT
GCAGTTTTAAAATTATGTTTTAAAATGGACTATCATATGCTTACCGTAACTTGAAAGTATTTCGATTTCT
TGGCTTTATATATCTTGTGGAAAGGACGAAACACCGGGCAGACAAGGACCGTGACAGTTTTAGAGCTAGA
AATAGCAAGTTAAAATAAGGCTAGTCCGTTATCAACTTGAAAAAGTGGCACCGAGTCGGTGCTTTTTTAA
GCTTGGCGTAACTAGATCTTGAGACAAATGGCAGTATTCATCCACAATTTTAAAAGAAAAGGGGGGATTG
GGGGGTACAGTGCAGGGGAAAGAATAGTAGACATAATAGCAACAGACATACAAACTAAAGAATTACAAAA
ACAAATTACAAAAATTCAAAATTTTCGGGTTTATTACAGGGACAGCAGAGATCCACTTTGGCGCCGGCTC
GAGGGGG
