>Addgene plasmid #76509 | FES gRNA (BRDN0001147807) | depositor partial sequence | sequence record 143969 | Target Sequence
GGCAGACAAGGACCGTGACA
