>Addgene plasmid #76509 | FES gRNA (BRDN0001147807) | addgene partial sequence | sequence record 185975 | hU6-F
AGAAAGTAATAATTTCTTGGGTAGTTTGCAGTTTTAAAATTATGTTTTAAAATGGACTATCATATGCTTA
CCGTAACTTGAAAGTATTTCGATTTCTTGGCTTTATATATCTTGTGGAAAGGACGAAACACCGGGCAGAC
AAGGACCGTGACAGTTTTAGAGCTAGAAATAGCAAGTTAAAATAAGGCTAGTCCGTTATCAACTTGAAAA
AGTGGCACCGAGTCGGTGCTTTTTTAAGCTTGGCGTAACTAGATCTTGAGACAAATGGCAGTATTCATCC
ACAATTTTAAAAGAAAAGGGGGGATTGGGGGGTACAGTGCAGGGGAAAGAATAGTAGACATAATAGCAAC
AGACATACAAACTAAAGAATTACAAAAACAAATTACAAAAATTCAAAATTTTCGGGTTTATTACAGGGAC
AGCAGAGATCCACTTTGGCGCCGGCTCGAGGGGGCCCGGGTGCAAAGATGGATAAAGTTTTAAACAGAGA
GGAATCTTTGCAGCTAATGGACCTTCTAGGTCTTGAAAGGAGTGGGAATTGGCTCCGGTGCCCGTCAGTG
GGCAGAGCGC
